>Addgene plasmid #108856 | pRSET-B YFP | addgene full sequence | sequence record 208242 | Addgene NGS Result
AGGATCTTCTTGAGATCCTTTTTTTCTGCGCGTAATCTGCTGCTTGCAAACAAAAAAACCACCGCTACCA
GCGGTGGTTTGTTTGCCGGATCAAGAGCTACCAACTCTTTTTCCGAAGGTAACTGGCTTCAGCAGAGCGC
AGATACCAAATACTGTTCTTCTAGTGTAGCCGTAGTTAGGCCACCACTTCAAGAACTCTGTAGCACCGCC
TACATACCTCGCTCTGCTAATCCTGTTACCAGTGGCTGCTGCCAGTGGCGATAAGTCGTGTCTTACCGGG
TTGGACTCAAGACGATAGTTACCGGATAAGGCGCAGCGGTCGGGCTGAACGGGGGGTTCGTGCACACAGC
CCAGCTTGGAGCGAACGACCTACACCGAACTGAGATACCTACAGCGTGAGCTATGAGAAAGCGCCACGCT
TCCCGAAGGGAGAAAGGCGGACAGGTATCCGGTAAGCGGCAGGGTCGGAACAGGAGAGCGCACGAGGGAG
CTTCCAGGGGGAAACGCCTGGTATCTTTATAGTCCTGTCGGGTTTCGCCACCTCTGACTTGAGCGTCGAT
TTTTGTGATGCTCGTCAGGGGGGCGGAGCCTATGGAAAAACGCCAGCAACGCGGCCTTTTTACGGTTCCT
GGCCTTTTGCTGGCCTTTTGCTCACATGTTCTTTCCTGCGTTATCCCCTGATTCTGTGGATAACCGTATT
ACCGCCTTTGAGTGAGCTGATACCGCTCGCCGCAGCCGAACGACCGAGCGCAGCGAGTCAGTGAGCGAGG
AAGCGGAAGAGCGCCCAATACGCAAACCGCCTCTCCCCGCGCGTTGGCCGATTCATTAATGCAGGATCTC
GATCCCGCGAAATTAATACGACTCACTATAGGGAGACCACAACGGTTTCCCTCTAGAAATAATTTTGTTT
AACTTTAAGAAGGAGATATACATATGCGGGGTTCTCATCATCATCATCATCATGGTATGGCTAGCATGAC
TGGTGGACAGCAAATGGGTCGGGATCTGTACGACGATGACGATAAGGATCCAATGGTGAGCAAGGGCGAG
GAGCTGTTCACCGGGGTGGTGCCCATCCTGGTCGAGCTGGACGGCGACGTAAACGGCCACAAGTTCAGCG
TGTCCGGCGAGGGCGAGGGCGATGCCACCTACGGCAAGCTGACCCTGAAGTTCATCTGCACCACCGGCAA
GCTGCCCGTGCCCTGGCCCACCCTCGTGACCACCTTCGGCTACGGCCTGCAGTGCTTCGCCCGCTACCCC
GACCACATGAAGCAGCACGACTTCTTCAAGTCCGCCATGCCCGAAGGCTACGTCCAGGAGCGCACCATCT
TCTTCAAGGACGACGGCAACTACAAGACCCGCGCCGAGGTGAAGTTCGAGGGCGACACCCTGGTGAACCG
CATCGAGCTGAAGGGCATCGACTTCAAGGAGGACGGCAACATCCTGGGGCACAAGCTGGAGTACAACTAC
AACAGCCACAACGTCTATATCATGGCCGACAAGCAGAAGAACGGCATCAAGGTGAACTTCAAGATCCGCC
ACAACATCGAGGACGGCAGCGTGCAGCTCGCCGACCACTACCAGCAGAACACCCCCATCGGCGACGGCCC
CGTGCTGCTGCCCGACAACCACTACCTGAGCTACCAGTCCAAACTGAGCAAAGACCCCAACGAGAAGCGC
GATCACATGGTCCTGCTGGAGTTCGTGACCGCCGCCGGGATCACTCTCGGCATGGACGAGCTGTACAAGT
AAGAATTCGAAGCTTGATCCGGCTGCTAACAAAGCCCGAAAGGAAGCTGAGTTGGCTGCTGCCACCGCTG
AGCAATAACTAGCATAACCCCTTGGGGCCTCTAAACGGGTCTTGAGGGGTTTTTTGCTGAAAGGAGGAAC
TATATCCGGATCTGGCGTAATAGCGAAGAGGCCCGCACCGATCGCCCTTCCCAACAGTTGCGCAGCCTGA
ATGGCGAATGGG
[124 nt withheld, positions 1973-2096]
C
[91 nt withheld, positions 2098-2188]
A
[49 nt withheld, positions 2190-2238]
CCTTTGACGTTGGAGTCCACGTTCTTT
[37 nt withheld, positions 2266-2302]
ACCCTATCTCGGTCTATTCTTTTGATTTATAAGGGATTTTGCCGATTTCGGCCTATTGGTTAAAAAATGA
GCTGATTTAACAAAAATTTAACGCGAATTTTAACAAAATATTAACGCTTACAATTTAGGTGGCACTTTTC
GGGGAAATGTGCGCGGAACCCCTATTTGTTTATTTTTCTAAATACATTCAAATATGTATCCGCTCATGAG
ACAATAACCCTGATAAATGCTTCAATAATATTGAAAAAGGAAGAGTATGAGTATTCAACATTTCCGTGTC
GCCCTTATTCCCTTTTTTGCGGCATTTTGCCTTCCTGTTTTTGCTCACCCAGAAACGCTGGTGAAAGTAA
AAGATGCTGAAGATCAGTTGGGTGCACGAGTGGGTTACATCGAACTGGATCTCAACAGCGGTAAGATCCT
TGAGAGTTTTCGCCCCGAAGAACGTTTTCCAATGATGAGCACTTTTAAAGTTCTGCTATGTGGCGCGGTA
TTATCCCGTATTGACGCCGGGCAAGAGCAACTCGGTCGCCGCATACACTATTCTCAGAATGACTTGGTTG
AGTACTCACCAGTCACAGAAAAGCATCTTACGGATGGCATGACAGTAAGAGAATTATGCAGTGCTGCCAT
AACCATGAGTGATAACACTGCGGCCAACTTACTTCTGACAACGATCGGAGGACCGAAGGAGCTAACCGCT
TTTTTGCACAACATGGGGGATCATGTAACTCGCCTTGATCGTTGGGAACCGGAGCTGAATGAAGCCATAC
CAAACGACGAGCGTGACACCACGATGCCTGTAGCAATGGCAACAACGTTGCGCAAACTATTAACTGGCGA
ACTACTTACTCTAGCTTCCCGGCAACAATTAATAGACTGGATGGAGGCGGATAAAGTTGCAGGACCACTT
CTGCGCTCGGCCCTTCCGGCTGGCTGGTTTATTGCTGATAAATCTGGAGCCGGTGAGCGTGGGTCTCGCG
GTATCATTGCAGCACTGGGGCCAGATGGTAAGCCCTCCCGTATCGTAGTTATCTACACGACGGGGAGTCA
GGCAACTATGGATGAACGAAATAGACAGATCGCTGAGATAGGTGCCTCACTGATTAAGCATTGGTAACTG
TCAGACCAAGTTTACTCATATATACTTTAGATTGATTTAAAACTTCATTTTTAATTTAAAAGGATCTAGG
TGAAGATCCTTTTTGATAATCTCATGACCAAAATCCCTTAACGTGAGTTTTCGTTCCACTGAGCGTCAGA
CCCCGTAGAAAAGATCAA
Features (pLannotate 1.2.2; 14 found; start..end, strand, type, name):
     10..598     +  rep_origin     ori: high-copy-number ColE1/pMB1/pBR322/pUC origin of replication
    781..834     +  CDS            lacI (fragment): lac repressor; lacI; The lac repressor binds to the lac operator to inhibit transcription in E. coli. This inhibition can be relieved by adding lactose or isopropyl-β-D-thiogalactopyranoside (IPTG).
    854..872     +  promoter       T7 promoter: promoter for bacteriophage T7 RNA polymerase
    904..926     +  RBS            RBS: efficient ribosome binding site from bacteriophage T7 gene 10 (Olins and Rangwala, 1989)
    946..966     +  CDS            capTEV™ (fragment): composite tag for in vivo biotinylation, TEV protease cleavage, and 6xHis tagging
    967..999     +  CDS            T7 tag (gene 10 leader): leader peptide from bacteriophage T7 gene 10 promotes efficient translation in E. coli
   1003..1026    +  CDS            Xpress™ tag: Xpress™ epitope tag, including an enterokinase recognition and cleavage site
   1033..1749    +  CDS            mEYFP: mEYFP is a basic (constitutively fluorescent) yellow fluorescent protein published in 2002, derived from Aequorea victoria. It is reported to be a very rapidly-maturing monomer.
   1772..1821    +  CDS            SET1 (fragment): solubility-enhancement tag derived from T7 phage gene 10B
   1829..1876    +  terminator     T7 terminator: transcription terminator for bacteriophage T7 RNA polymerase
   1902..1968    +  CDS            lacZα (fragment): LacZα fragment of β-galactosidase; lacZ fragment
   1973..2401    +  rep_origin     f1 ori (sequence partly withheld): f1 bacteriophage origin of replication; arrow indicates direction of (+) strand synthesis
   2454..2558    +  promoter       AmpR promoter: bla
   2559..3419    +  CDS            AmpR: β-lactamase; bla; confers resistance to ampicillin, carbenicillin, and related antibiotics
