[The description below was written by a language model from this plasmid's Addgene catalogue record and pLannotate feature annotations shown in this document.]
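Description:
pRSET-B YFP is a small (about 3.6 kb) bacterial expression plasmid built on the commercial pRSET-B backbone, carrying the coding sequence for enhanced yellow fluorescent protein, a derivative of the Aequorea victoria fluorescent protein. It replicates in E. coli at high copy number from a ColE1/pUC-type origin and is selected with ampicillin through a β-lactamase gene driven by its own promoter. An f1 phage origin is also present, which in principle allows production of single-stranded DNA with helper phage.

The YFP open reading frame lies between a bacteriophage T7 promoter and the T7 terminator, and translation starts from the efficient T7 gene 10 ribosome binding site. Upstream of the fluorescent protein, the annotated reading frame contains a short match to a composite tag that most likely corresponds to the polyhistidine stretch, followed by the T7 gene 10 leader peptide and an Xpress epitope that includes an enterokinase cleavage site. The protein is therefore expected to be made as an N-terminally tagged fusion that can be affinity purified and detected, with the option of removing the tag. The automated annotation matched the insert to mEYFP, a monomeric variant, whereas the catalogue entry simply calls it eYFP; the record does not resolve which it is. The small lacI, lacZα and SET1 fragments flagged in the table appear to be backbone remnants rather than functional elements, and no lac operator is annotated. The restriction sites used for cloning are not recorded.

Transcription depends on T7 RNA polymerase, so protein production requires a host strain supplying that enzyme. The plasmid is intended for producing recombinant YFP in bacteria, and the associated publication concerns high-yield expression of fluorescent proteins without induction.
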