Addgene plasmid #108856: pRSET-B YFP
Purpose: Encodes for the fluorescent protein enhanced YFP (eYFP)
Depositing lab: Kalina Hristova. Depositing organization: Johns Hopkins University and School of Medicine. Publication: Uninduced high-yield bacterial expression of fluorescent proteins. Sarabipour S, King C, Hristova K. Anal Biochem. 2014 Mar 15;449:155-7. doi: 10.1016/j.ab.2013.12.027. Epub 2013 Dec 28. PubMed 24378720.
Backbone
  Vector backbone: pRSET-B
  Backbone manufacturer: Invitrogen
  Vector type: Bacterial Expression
Growth in bacteria
  Bacterial resistance: Ampicillin, 100 μg/mL
  Growth temperature: 37°C
  Growth strain: DH5alpha
  Copy number: High Copy
Gene/Insert
  Gene/Insert name: eYFP (alt name: Enhanced Yellow Fluorescent Protein)
  Species: Aequorea victoria (Jellyfish)
  Cloning method: Restriction Enzyme; 5′ cloning site unknown (unknown if destroyed); 3′ cloning site unknown (unknown if destroyed)
  Sequencing primers: 5′ unknown
Terms and licenses: Academic/Nonprofit Terms; Industry Terms: Not Available to Industry
How to cite: pRSET-B YFP was a gift from Kalina Hristova (Addgene plasmid # 108856 ; http://n2t.net/addgene:108856 ; RRID:Addgene_108856)
